>Addgene plasmid #229365 | pXTK128 [Linker_SynTer-L3_PartType11] | addgene full sequence | sequence record 464847 | Addgene NGS Result
TTGAGATCCTTTTTTTCTGCGCGTAATCTGCTGCTTGCAAACAAAAAAACCACCGCTACCAGCGGTGGTT
TGTTTGCCGGATCAAGAGCTACCAACTCTTTTTCCGAAGGTAACTGGCTTCAGCAGAGCGCAGATACCAA
ATACTGTTCTTCTAGTGTAGCCGTAGTTAGGCCACCACTTCAAGAACTCTGTAGCACCGCCTACATACCT
CGCTCTGCTAATCCTGTTACCAGTGGCTGCTGCCAGTGGCGATAAGTCGTGTCTTACCGGGTTGGACTCA
AGACGATAGTTACCGGATAAGGCGCAGCGGTCGGGCTGAACGGGGGGTTCGTGCACACAGCCCAGCTTGG
AGCGAACGACCTACACCGAACTGAGATACCTACAGCGTGAGCTATGAGAAAGCGCCACGCTTCCCGAAGG
GAGAAAGGCGGACAGGTATCCGGTAAGCGGCAGGGTCGGAACAGGAGAGCGCACGAGGGAGCTTCCAGGG
GGAAACGCCTGGTATCTTTATAGTCCTGTCGGGTTTCGCCACCTCTGACTTGAGCGTCGATTTTTGTGAT
GCTCGTCAGGGGGGCGGAGCCTATGGAAAAACGCCAGCAACGCGAGTCGGTCTCTTACACATATGCCCAC
TAAGAGTTTGTAGAAACGCAAAAAGGCCATCCGTCAGGATGGCCTTCTGCTTAATTTGATGGTTATCAGA
AGAGTGTAAGCGGGTTGACTAGAGTTGAGACCAGAGTAGCCCGCCTAATGAGCGGGCTTTTTTTTAATTC
CCCTATTTGTTTATTTTTCTAAATACATTCAAATATGTATCCGCTCATGAGACAATAACCCTGATAAATG
CTTCAATAATATTGAAAAAGGAAGAGTATGAGCATTCAGCATTTTCGTGTGGCGCTGATTCCGTTTTTTG
CGGCGTTTTGCCTGCCGGTGTTTGCGCATCCGGAAACCCTGGTGAAAGTGAAAGATGCGGAAGATCAACT
GGGTGCGCGCGTGGGCTATATTGAACTGGATCTGAACAGCGGCAAAATTCTGGAATCTTTTCGTCCGGAA
GAACGTTTTCCGATGATGAGCACCTTTAAAGTGCTGCTGTGCGGTGCGGTTCTGAGCCGTGTGGATGCGG
GCCAGGAACAACTGGGCCGTCGTATTCATTATAGCCAGAACGATCTGGTGGAATATAGCCCGGTGACCGA
AAAACATCTGACCGATGGCATGACCGTGCGTGAACTGTGCAGCGCGGCGATTACCATGAGCGATAACACC
GCGGCGAACCTGCTGCTGACGACCATTGGCGGTCCGAAAGAACTGACCGCGTTTCTGCATAACATGGGCG
ATCATGTGACCCGTCTGGATCGTTGGGAACCGGAACTGAACGAAGCGATTCCGAACGATGAACGTGATAC
CACCATGCCGGCAGCAATGGCGACCACCCTGCGTAAACTGCTGACGGGTGAGCTGCTGACCCTGGCAAGC
CGCCAGCAACTGATTGATTGGATGGAAGCGGATAAAGTGGCGGGTCCGCTGCTGCGTAGCGCGCTGCCGG
CTGGCTGGTTTATTGCGGATAAAAGCGGTGCGGGCGAACGTGGCAGCCGTGGCATTATTGCGGCGCTGGG
CCCGGATGGTAAACCGAGCCGTATTGTGGTGATTTATACCACCGGCAGCCAGGCGACGATGGATGAACGT
AACCGTCAGATTGCGGAAATTGGCGCGAGCCTGATTAAACATTGGTAAACCGATACAATTAAAGGCTCCT
TTTGGAGCCTTTTTTTTTGGACGACCCTTGTCAGATCAAAGGATCTTC
Features (pLannotate 1.2.2; 5 found; start..end, strand, type, name):
      1..589     +  rep_origin     ori: high-copy-number ColE1/pMB1/pBR322/pUC origin of replication
    651..678     -  terminator     rrnB T2 terminator: transcription terminator T2 from the E. coli rrnB gene
    776..867     +  promoter       AmpR promoter: bla
    868..1725    +  CDS            bla: BLAT_ECOLX - Experimental evidence at protein level: Swiss-Prot protein existence level 1. TEM-type are the most prevalent beta-lactamases in enterobacteria; they hydrolyze the beta-lactam bond in susceptible beta-lactam antibiotics, thus conferring resistance to penicillins and cephalosporins. TEM-3 and TEM-4 are capable of hydrolyzing cefotaxime and ceftazidime. TEM-5 is capable of hydrolyzing ceftazidime. TEM-6 is capable of hydrolyzing ceftazidime and aztreonam. TEM-8/CAZ-2, TEM- 16/CAZ-7 and TEM-24/CAZ-6 are markedly active against ceftazidime. IRT- 4 shows resistance to beta-lactamase in
   1732..1771    +  terminator     fd terminator: central terminator from bacteriophage fd (Otsuka and Kunisawa, 1982)
