[The description below was written by a language model from this plasmid's Addgene catalogue record and pLannotate feature annotations shown in this document.]
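Description:
pXTK128 is a small (about 1.8 kb) Golden Gate part plasmid from the XanthoMoClo toolkit, a modular cloning system built for genetic work in the bacterial genera Xanthobacter and Roseixanthobacter. It is based on the pXTK backbone, is catalogued as a bacterial expression vector, and is propagated in E. coli under ampicillin selection. The annotated sequence shows a ColE1/pMB1-family origin of replication and a TEM-type beta-lactamase gene (bla) driven by its native AmpR promoter. The annotation software labels the origin as a high-copy type, whereas the catalogue entry lists the plasmid as low copy. The record does not resolve this discrepancy.

The payload is a synthetic part named SynTer-L3 Linker, assigned to position "Part Type 11" in the toolkit's assembly scheme. The automated feature table does not annotate this part by name. Apart from the origin and resistance cassette, it identifies only two short transcription terminators: an rrnB T2 terminator on the reverse strand between the origin and the bla promoter, and a bacteriophage fd central terminator just downstream of bla. The record does not say whether either of these is the SynTer-L3 element or is simply backbone insulation. The name suggests a synthetic terminator-containing linker, but this is an inference. The Type IIS restriction sites and overhangs used for assembly are likewise not described, and the cloning sites are recorded as unknown.

As a part plasmid, it has no expression cassette of its own. It serves as a donor of the linker module, which is released and joined with other toolkit parts during hierarchical Golden Gate assembly of larger constructs.
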