Addgene plasmid #229365: pXTK128 [Linker_SynTer-L3_PartType11]
Purpose: XanthoMoClo Golden Gate Part Plasmid for cloning, contains Linker_SynTer-L3_PartType11
Depositing lab: Michael Springer. Depositing organization: Harvard Medical School. Publication: XanthoMoClo horizontal line A Robust Modular Cloning Genetic Toolkit for the Genera Xanthobacter and Roseixanthobacter. Soltysiak MPM, Ory ALH, Lee AD, Christophersen CE, Jalihal AP, Springer M. ACS Synth Biol. 2025 Apr 18;14(4):1173-1190. doi: 10.1021/acssynbio.4c00806. Epub 2025 Mar 13. PubMed 40080684.
Backbone
  Vector backbone: pXTK
  Vector type: Bacterial Expression
Growth in bacteria
  Bacterial resistance: Ampicillin, 100 μg/mL
  Growth temperature: 37°C
  Growth strain: DH5alpha
  Copy number: Low Copy
Gene/Insert
  Gene/Insert name: SynTer-L3 Linker (alt name: Linker_SynTer-L3_PartType11)
  Species: Synthetic
  Cloning method: Restriction Enzyme; 5′ cloning site unknown (unknown if destroyed)
Terms and licenses: Academic/Nonprofit Terms; Industry Terms: Not Available to Industry
How to cite: pXTK128 [Linker_SynTer-L3_PartType11] was a gift from Michael Springer (Addgene plasmid # 229365 ; http://n2t.net/addgene:229365 ; RRID:Addgene_229365)
